Addgene plasmid #163631: plRL2
Purpose: (Empty Backbone) Optimized M. tuberculosis CRISPRi plasmid; L5 integrating.
Depositing lab: Jeremy Rock. Depositing organization: Rockefeller University. Publication: Genome-wide gene expression tuning reveals diverse vulnerabilities of M. tuberculosis. Bosch B, DeJesus MA, Poulton NC, Zhang W, Engelhart CA, Zaveri A, Lavalette S, Ruecker N, Trujillo C, Wallach JB, Li S, Ehrt S, Chait BT, Schnappinger D, Rock JM. Cell. 2021 Jul 16. pii: S0092-8674(21)00824-2. doi: 10.1016/j.cell.2021.06.033. PubMed 34297925.
Backbone
  Vector backbone: Addgene #115162
  Backbone manufacturer: Rock Lab
  Backbone size (bp): 8631
  Vector type: Bacterial Expression, CRISPR
  Promoter: Tet-On
Growth in bacteria
  Bacterial resistance: Kanamycin, 50 μg/mL
  Growth temperature: 37°C
  Growth strain: DH5alpha
  Growth instructions: Shake at 220rpm. For best yield, grow for >16 hours.
  Copy number: Low Copy
Gene/Insert
  Cloning method: Restriction Enzyme
  Sequencing primers: 3′ TTCCTGTGAAGAGCCATTGATAATG
Terms and licenses: Academic/Nonprofit Terms; Industry Terms: Not Available to Industry
How to cite: plRL2 was a gift from Jeremy Rock (Addgene plasmid # 163631 ; http://n2t.net/addgene:163631 ; RRID:Addgene_163631)
