[The description below was written by a language model from this plasmid's Addgene catalogue record and the feature table of its GenBank file.]
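Description:
plRL2 is an 8,631 bp empty-backbone CRISPR interference (CRISPRi) plasmid optimized for Mycobacterium tuberculosis and derived from an earlier vector from the same laboratory. It is catalogued as a bacterial expression/CRISPR vector that integrates at the mycobacteriophage L5 site, meaning it is designed to insert as a single copy into the mycobacterial chromosome rather than replicate episomally there. In E. coli it is maintained through a ColE1/pMB1-type origin. The automated annotation calls this origin high-copy, although the catalogue lists the plasmid as low copy. Selection is by kanamycin, conferred by the aph(3')-Ia aminoglycoside phosphotransferase gene.

The stated promoter system is Tet-On. Consistent with this, the feature table shows two tet operator sites close together, the binding sites for the TetR repressor that make transcription from the adjacent promoter inducible by tetracycline-class compounds. An rrnB T2 transcription terminator lies roughly 3.5 kb downstream of these operators. The annotation is sparse: large stretches of the plasmid carry no labelled features, and the record does not explicitly annotate the nuclease-dead Cas9 gene, the guide RNA scaffold and its cloning site, the TetR gene, or the L5 integrase and attachment site, although the plasmid's stated purpose implies such components.

As an empty backbone, plRL2 is meant to receive targeting guide sequences by restriction-enzyme cloning. The resulting constructs give inducible transcriptional knockdown of chosen genes in M. tuberculosis. The associated publication used this approach for genome-wide tuning of gene expression to assess how vulnerable the bacterium is to depletion of individual genes.
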