LOCUS       Exported 8631 bp ds-DNA circular SYN 10-AUG-2021
DEFINITION  Optimized M. tuberculosis CRISPRi plasmid; L5 integrating..
ACCESSION   .
VERSION     .
KEYWORDS    plRL2
SOURCE      synthetic DNA construct
  ORGANISM  synthetic DNA construct
REFERENCE   1 (bases 1 to 8631)
  AUTHORS   Bosch B, DeJesus MA, Poulton NC, Zhang W, Engelhart CA, Zaveri A,
            Lavalette S, Ruecker N, Trujillo C, Wallach JB, Li S, Ehrt S, Chait
            BT, Schnappinger D, Rock JM
  TITLE     Genome-wide gene expression tuning reveals diverse vulnerabilities
            of M. tuberculosis.
  JOURNAL   Cell. 2021 Jul 16. pii: S0092-8674(21)00824-2. doi:
            10.1016/j.cell.2021.06.033.
  PUBMED    34297925
REFERENCE   2 (bases 1 to 8631)
  AUTHORS   .
  TITLE     Direct Submission
  JOURNAL   Exported Aug 10, 2021 from SnapGene Server 1.1.58
            http://www.snapgene.com
FEATURES             Location/Qualifiers
     source          1..8631
                     /organism="synthetic DNA construct"
                     /mol_type="other DNA"
     rep_origin      complement(496..1084)
                     /direction=LEFT
                     /label=ori
                     /note="high-copy-number ColE1/pMB1/pBR322/pUC origin of
                     replication"
     primer_bind     complement(576..595)
                     /label=pBR322ori-F
                     /note="pBR322 origin, forward primer"
     protein_bind    1267..1285
                     /gene="tetO"
                     /label=tet operator
                     /bound_moiety="tetracycline repressor TetR"
                     /note="bacterial operator O2 for the tetR and tetA genes"
     protein_bind    1297..1315
                     /gene="tetO"
                     /label=tet operator
                     /bound_moiety="tetracycline repressor TetR"
                     /note="bacterial operator O2 for the tetR and tetA genes"
     terminator      4795..4822
                     /label=rrnB T2 terminator
                     /note="transcription terminator T2 from the E. coli rrnB
                     gene"
     primer_bind     complement(7588..7607)
                     /label=pENTR-R
                     /note="pENTR vectors, reverse primer"
     CDS             7599..8414
                     /codon_start=1
                     /gene="aph(3')-Ia"
                     /product="aminoglycoside phosphotransferase"
                     /label=KanR
                     /note="confers resistance to kanamycin in bacteria or G418
                     (Geneticin(R)) in eukaryotes"
                     /translation="MSHIQRETSCSRPRLNSNMDADLYGYKWARDNVGQSGATIYRLYG
                     KPHAPELFLKHGKGSVANDVTDEMVRLNWLTEFMPLPTIKHFIRTPDDAWLLTTAIPGK
                     TAFQVLEEYPDSGENIVDALAVFLRRLHSIPVCNCPFNSDRVFRLAQAQSRMNNGLVDA
                     SDFDDERNGWPVEQVWKEMHNLLPFSPDSVVTHGDFSLDNLIFDEGKLIGCIDVGRVGI
                     ADRYQDLAILWNCLGEFSPSLQKRLFQKYGIDNPDMNKLQFHLMLDEFF"
     primer_bind     complement(7672..7691)
                     /label=Kan-R
                     /note="Kanamycin resistance gene, reverse primer"
ORIGIN
        1 aataaacgaa aggctcagtc gaaagactgg gcctttcgtt tatctgttgt ttgaaaaaaa
       61 aaagcgccgc aactgcggcg cttttttttt tgaattctct gaccagggaa aatagccctc
      121 tgacctgggg atttgcgatc cctatcagtg atagatataa tctgggagga gacgattaat
      181 gcgtctcggt ttttgtactc gaaagaagct acaaagataa ggcttcatgc cgaaatcaac
      241 accctgtcat tttatggcag ggtgtttttt ttttgtcgac ttggggaccc tagaggtccc
      301 cttttttatt tttttggatg aagagcatta tcaatggctc ttcacaggaa gcttaaaaaa
      361 aaaagccccg cgattgcggg gctttttttt tttaatacgg ttatccacag aatcagggga
      421 taacgcagga aagaacatgt gagcaaaagg ccagcaaaag gccaggaacc gtaaaaaggc
      481 cgcgttgctg gcgtttttcc ataggctccg cccccctgac gagcatcaca aaaatcgacg
      541 ctcaagtcag aggtggcgaa acccgacagg actataaaga taccaggcgt ttccccctgg
      601 aagctccctc gtgcgctctc ctgttccgac cctgccgctt accggatacc tgtccgcctt
      661 tctcccctcg ggaagcgtgg cgctttctca tagctcacgc tgtaggtatc tcagttcggt
      721 gtaggtcgtt cgctccaagc tgggctgtgt gcacgaaccc cccgttcagc ccgaccgctg
      781 cgccttatcc ggtaactatc gtcttgagtc caacccggta agacacgact tatcgccact
      841 ggcagcagcc actggtaaca ggattagcag agcgaggtat gtaggcggtg ctacagagtt
      901 cttgaagtgg tggcctaact acggctacac tagaaggaca gtatttggta tctgcgctct
      961 gctgaagcca gttaccttcg gaaaaagagt tggtagctct tgatccggca aacaaaccac
     1021 cgctggtagc ggtggttttt ttgtttgcaa gcagcagatt acgcgcagaa aaaaaggatc
     1081 tcaagaagat cctttgatct tttctacggg gtctgacgct catggaacaa taaacgaaag
     1141 gctcagtcga aagactgggc ctttcgttta tctgttgttt gaaaaaaaaa agccccgcga
     1201 ttgcggggct tttttttttc atatgtctga ccagggaaaa tagccctctg acctggggat
     1261 ttgacttccc tatcagtgat agagataatc tgggagtccc tatcagtgat agagaacgcg
     1321 gtatcgatat gtcggacctg gtgctgggcc tggccatcgg catcggctcg gtgggcgtgg
     1381 gcatcctgaa caaggtgacc ggcgagatca tccacaagaa ctcgcgcatc ttcccggccg
     1441 cccaggccga gaacaacctg gtgcgccgca ccaaccgcca gggccgccgc ctggcccgcc
     1501 gcaagaagca ccgccgcgtg cgcctgaacc gcctgttcga ggagtcgggc ctgatcaccg
     1561 acttcaccaa gatctcgatc aacctgaacc cgtaccagct gcgcgtgaag ggcctgaccg
     1621 acgagctgtc gaacgaggag ctgttcatcg ccctgaagaa catggtgaag caccgcggca
     1681 tctcgtacct ggacgacgcc tcggacgacg gcaactcgtc ggtgggcgac tacgcccaga
     1741 tcgtgaagga gaactcgaag cagctggaga ccaagacccc gggccagatc cagctggagc
     1801 gctaccagac ctacggccag ctgcgcggcg acttcaccgt ggagaaggac ggcaagaagc
     1861 accgcctgat caacgtgttc ccgacctcgg cctaccgctc ggaggccctg cgcatcctgc
     1921 agacccagca ggagttcaac ccgcagatca ccgacgagtt catcaaccgc tacctggaga
     1981 tcctgaccgg caagcgcaag tactaccacg gcccgggcaa cgagaagtcg cgcaccgact
     2041 acggccgcta ccgcacctcg ggcgagaccc tggacaacat cttcggcatc ctgatcggca
     2101 agtgcacctt ctacccggac gagttccgcg ccgccaaggc ctcgtacacc gcccaggagt
     2161 tcaacctgct gaacgacctg aacaacctga ccgtgccgac cgagaccaag aagctgtcga
     2221 aggagcagaa gaaccagatc atcaactacg tgaagaacga gaaggccatg ggcccggcca
     2281 agctgttcaa gtacatcgcc aagctgctgt cgtgcgacgt ggccgacatc aagggctacc
     2341 gcatcgacaa gtcgggcaag gccgagatcc acaccttcga ggcctaccgc aagatgaaga
     2401 ccctggagac cctggacatc gagcagatgg accgcgagac cctggacaag ctggcctacg
     2461 tgctgaccct gaacaccgag cgcgagggca tccaggaggc cctggagcac gagttcgccg
     2521 acggctcgtt ctcgcagaag caggtggacg agctggtgca gttccgcaag gccaactcgt
     2581 cgatcttcgg caagggctgg cacaacttct cggtgaagct gatgatggag ctgatcccgg
     2641 agctgtacga gacctcggag gagcagatga ccatcctgac ccgcctgggc aagcagaaga
     2701 ccacctcgtc gtcgaacaag accaagtaca tcgacgagaa gctgctgacc gaggagatct
     2761 acaacccggt ggtggccaag tcggtgcgcc aggccatcaa gatcgtgaac gccgccatca
     2821 aggagtacgg cgacttcgac aacatcgtga tcgagatggc ccgcgagacc aacgaggacg
     2881 acgagaagaa ggccatccag aagatccaga aggccaacaa ggacgagaag gacgccgcca
     2941 tgctgaaggc cgccaaccag tacaacggca aggccgagct gccgcactcg gtgttccacg
     3001 gccacaagca gctggccacc aagatccgcc tgtggcacca gcagggcgag cgctgcctgt
     3061 acaccggcaa gaccatctcg atccacgacc tgatcaacaa ctcgaaccag ttcgaggtgg
     3121 acgccatcct gccgctgtcg atcaccttcg acgactcgct ggccaacaag gtgctggtgt
     3181 acgccaccgc caaccaggag aagggccagc gcaccccgta ccaggccctg gactcgatgg
     3241 acgacgcctg gtcgttccgc gagctgaagg ccttcgtgcg cgagtcgaag accctgtcga
     3301 acaagaagaa ggagtacctg ctgaccgagg aggacatctc gaagttcgac gtgcgcaaga
     3361 agttcatcga gcgcaacctg gtggacaccc gctacgcctc gcgcgtggtg ctgaacgccc
     3421 tgcaggagca cttccgcgcc cacaagatcg acaccaaggt gtcggtggtg cgcggccagt
     3481 tcacctcgca gctgcgccgc cactggggca tcgagaagac ccgcgacacc taccaccacc
     3541 acgccgtgga cgccctgatc atcgccgcct cgtcgcagct gaacctgtgg aagaagcaga
     3601 agaacaccct ggtgtcgtac tcggaggacc agctgctgga catcgagacc ggcgagctga
     3661 tctcggacga cgagtacaag gagtcggtgt tcaaggcccc gtaccagcac ttcgtggaca
     3721 ccctgaagtc gaaggagttc gaggactcga tcctgttctc gtaccaggtg gactcgaagt
     3781 tcaaccgcaa gatctcggac gccaccatct acgccacccg ccaggccaag gtgggcaagg
     3841 acaaggccga cgagacctac gtgctgggca agatcaagga catctacacc caggacggct
     3901 acgacgcctt catgaagatc tacaagaagg acaagtcgaa gttcctgatg taccgccacg
     3961 acccgcagac cttcgagaag gtgatcgagc cgatcctgga gaactacccg aacaagcaga
     4021 tcaacgacaa gggcaaggag gtgccgtgca acccgttcct gaagtacaag gaggagcacg
     4081 gctacatccg caagtactcg aagaagggca acggcccgga gatcaagtcg ctgaagtact
     4141 acgactcgaa gctgggcaac cacatcgaca tcaccccgaa ggactcgaac aacaaggtgg
     4201 tgctgcagtc ggtgtcgccg tggcgcgccg acgtgtactt caacaagacc accggcaagt
     4261 acgagatcct gggcctgaag tacgccgacc tgcagttcga caagggcacc ggcacctaca
     4321 agatctcgca ggagaagtac aacgacatca agaagaagga gggcgtggac tcggactcgg
     4381 agttcaagtt caccctgtac aagaacgacc tgctgctggt gaaggacacc gagaccaagg
     4441 agcagcagct gttccgcttc ctgtcgcgca ccatgccgaa gcagaagcac tacgtggagc
     4501 tgaagccgta cgacaagcag aagttcgagg gcggcgaggc cctgatcaag gtgctgggca
     4561 acgtggccaa ctcgggccag tgcaagaagg gcctgggcaa gtcgaacatc tcgatctaca
     4621 aggtgcgcac cgacgtgctg ggcaaccagc acatcatcaa gaacgagggc gacaagccga
     4681 agctggactt ctaaatactc tggccatttt tctttaccgc ctttgagtga gctgataccg
     4741 ctcgccgcag ccgaacgacc gagcgcaacg cgtgcggccg ctgattagct aagcagaagg
     4801 ccatcctgac ggatggcctt tttctagaaa aaaaaaaagc gccgcaactg cggcgctttt
     4861 ttttttttaa ttaagtgata gattgcgatg cgtgtgctcg gttgatataa tctgtcagat
     4921 caggaggact tcgcatgtcg cggttggata agtccaaggt catcaactcg gcgctggagc
     4981 tgctgaacga ggtcggtatc gagggactga ccacgcgcaa gttggcccaa aagctcggcg
     5041 tggaacaacc gaccctctac tggcacgtga agaacaagcg cgcgctgctg gatgcgttgg
     5101 ccatcgagat gctggatcgc catcacacgc acttttgccc cctggagggc gagagctggc
     5161 aggattttct gcggaacaac gcgaagtcgt tccggtgcgc cctcctgagc catcgggatg
     5221 gcgccaaagt ccacttgggc acccgcccga ccgagaagca atacgagacc ctggagaacc
     5281 agctggcctt cctctgtcaa cagggttttt cgttggagaa cgccctgtat gccctgtccg
     5341 ccgtgggaca cttcaccttg ggctgcgtgt tggaggatca ggaacatcag gtggcgaaag
     5401 aggaacggga gacccccacg acggattcga tgcccccgtt gttgcgccag gcgatcgaac
     5461 tgtttgacca ccagggcgcc gaacccgcct ttttgttcgg gctggagctg atcatctgcg
     5521 ggctggaaaa gcaactgaag tgcgaaagcg gttcgtgata acgccgaaaa ccccgcttcg
     5581 gcggggtttt gccgcggtct gcgttgtcgg gaagatttaa aataaaaaag gggacctcta
     5641 gggtccccaa ttaaatagtt aacactagta ttaaaaaaaa aagccccgcg attgcggggc
     5701 tttttttttt cgacggcgag ggttccgacc gctgcaactc ccggtgcaac cttgtcccgg
     5761 tctattctct tcactgcacc agctccaatc tggtgtgaat gcccctcgtc tgttcgcgca
     5821 ggcggggggc tctattcgtt tgtcagcatc gaaagtagcc agatcaggga tgcgttgcaa
     5881 ccgcgtatgc ccaggtcaga agagtcgcac aagagttgca gacccctgga aagaaaaatg
     5941 gccagagggc gaaaacaccc tctgaccagc ggagcgggcg acgggaatcg aacccgcgta
     6001 gctagtttgg aagaatgggt gtctgccgac cacatatatg ggccggtcaa gataggtttt
     6061 taccccctct cggctgcatc ctctaagtgg aaagaaattg caggtcgtag aagcgcgttg
     6121 aagcctgaga gttgcacagg agttgcaacc cggtagcctt gttcacgacg agaggagacc
     6181 tagttggcac gtcgcggatg gggatcgctg aagactcagc gcagcgggag gatccaagcc
     6241 tcatacgtca acccgcagga cggtgtgagg tactacgcgc tgcagaccta cgacaacaag
     6301 atggacgccg aagcctggct cgcgggcgag aagcggctca tcgagatgga gacctggacc
     6361 cctccacagg accgggcgaa gaaggcagcc gccagcgcca tcacgctgga ggagtacacc
     6421 cggaagtggc tcgtggagcg cgacctcgca gacggcacca gggatctgta cagcgggcac
     6481 gcggagcgcc gcatctaccc ggtgctaggt gaagtggcgg tcacagagat gacgccagct
     6541 ctggtgcgtg cgtggtgggc cgggatgggt aggaagcacc cgactgcccg ccggcatgcc
     6601 tacaacgtcc tccgggcggt gatgaacaca gcggtcgagg acaagctgat cgcagagaac
     6661 ccgtgccgga tcgagcagaa ggcagccgat gagcgcgacg tagaggcgct gacgcctgag
     6721 gagctggaca tcgtcgccgc tgagatcttc gtgcactacc ggatcgcggc atacatcctg
     6781 gcgtggacga gcctccggtt cggagagctg atcgagcttc gccgcaagga catcgtggac
     6841 gacggcatga cgatgaagct ccgggtgcgc cgtggcgctt cccgcgtggg gaacaagatc
     6901 gtcgttggca acgccaagac cgtccggtcg aagcgtcctg tgacggttcc gcctcacgtc
     6961 gcggagatga tccgagcgca catgaaggac cgtacgaaga tgaacaaggg ccccgaggca
     7021 ttcctggtga ccacgacgca gggcaaccgg ctgtcgaagt ccgcgttcac caagtcgctg
     7081 aagcgtggct acgccaagat cggtcggccg gaactccgca tccacgacct ccgcgctgtc
     7141 ggcgctacgt tcgccgctca ggcaggtgcg acgaccaagg agctgatggc ccgcctcggt
     7201 cacacgactc ctaggatggc gatgaagtac cagatggcgt ctgaggcccg cgacgaggct
     7261 atcgctgagg cgatgtccaa gctggccaag acctcctgaa acgcaaaaag cccccctccc
     7321 aaggacactg agtcctaaag aggggggttt cttgtcagta cgcgaagaac cacgcctggc
     7381 cgcgagcgcc agcaccgccg ctctgtgcgg agacctgggc accagccccg ccgccgccag
     7441 gagcattgcc gttcccgcca gctagccacc tgacgtcggg ggggggggaa agccacgttg
     7501 tgtctcaaaa tctctgatgt tacattgcac aagataaaaa tatatcatca tgaacaataa
     7561 aactgtctgc ttacataaac agtaatacaa ggggtgttat gagccatatt caacgggaaa
     7621 cgtcttgctc gaggccgcga ttaaattcca acatggatgc tgatttatat gggtataaat
     7681 gggctcgcga taatgtcggg caatcaggtg cgacaatcta tcgcttgtat gggaagcccc
     7741 atgcgccaga gttgtttctg aaacatggca aaggtagcgt tgccaatgat gttacagatg
     7801 agatggtcag actaaactgg ctgacggaat ttatgcctct tccgaccatc aagcatttta
     7861 tccgtactcc tgatgatgca tggttactca ccactgcgat ccccgggaaa acagcattcc
     7921 aggtattaga agaatatcct gattcaggtg aaaatattgt tgatgcgctg gcagtgttcc
     7981 tgcgccggtt gcattcgatt cctgtttgta attgtccttt taacagcgat cgcgtatttc
     8041 gcctcgctca ggcgcaatca cgaatgaata acggtttggt tgatgcgagt gattttgatg
     8101 acgagcgtaa tggctggcct gttgaacaag tctggaaaga aatgcataat cttttgccat
     8161 tctcaccgga ttcagtcgtc actcatggtg atttctcact tgataacctt atttttgacg
     8221 aggggaaatt aataggttgt attgatgttg gacgagtcgg aatcgcagac cgataccagg
     8281 atcttgccat cctatggaac tgcctcggtg agttttctcc ttcattacag aaacggcttt
     8341 ttcaaaaata tggtattgat aatcctgata tgaataaatt gcagtttcat ttgatgctcg
     8401 atgagttttt ctaatcagaa ttggttaatt ggttgtaaca ctggcagagc attacgctga
     8461 cttgacggga cggcggcttt gttgaataaa tcgaactttt gctgagttga aggatcagat
     8521 cacgcatctt cccgacaacg cagaccgttc cgtggcaaag caaaagttca aaatcaccaa
     8581 ctggtccacc tacaacaaag ctctcaccaa ccgtggctcc ctcacgatat c
//
